>Addgene plasmid #107456 | pCEP4-SERT-myc | depositor full sequence | sequence record 205545 | pCEP4-SERT-myc sequence 12149 bps
GCCGGCAAGGCCGGATCCAGACATGATAAGATACATTGATGAGTTTGGACAAACCACAACTAGAATGCAG
TGAAAAAAATGCTTTATTTGTGAAATTTGTGATGCTATTGCTTTATTTGTAACCATTATAAGCTGCAATA
AACAAGTTAACAACAACAATTGCATTCATTTTATGTTTCAGGTTCAGGGGGAGGTGTGGGAGGTTTTTTA
AAGCAAGTAAAACCTCTACAAATGTGGTATGGCTGATTATGATCCGGCTGCCTCGCGCGTTTCGGTGATG
ACGGTGAAAACCTCTGACACATGCAGCTCCCGGAGACGGTCACAGCTTGTCTGTAAGCGGATGCCGGGAG
CAGACAAGCCCGTCAGGGCGCGTCAGCGGGTGTTGGCGGGTGTCGGGGCGCAGCCATGAGGTCGACTCTA
GAGGATCGATCCCCGCCCCGGACGAACTAAACCTGACTACGACATCTCTGCCCCTTCTTCGCGGGGCAGT
GCATGTAATCCCTTCAGTTGGTTGGTACAACTTGCCAACTGGGCCCTGTTCCACATGTGACACGGGGGGG
GACCAAACACAAAGGGGTTCTCTGACTGTAGTTGACATCCTTATAAATGGATGTGCACATTTGCCAACAC
TGAGTGGCTTTCATCCTGGAGCAGACTTTGCAGTCTGTGGACTGCAACACAACATTGCCTTTATGTGTAA
CTCTTGGCTGAAGCTCTTACACCAATGCTGGGGGACATGTACCTCCCAGGGGCCCAGGAAGACTACGGGA
GGCTACACCAACGTCAATCAGAGGGGCCTGTGTAGCTACCGATAAGCGGACCCTCAAGAGGGCATTAGCA
ATAGTGTTTATAAGGCCCCCTTGTTAACCCTAAACGGGTAGCATATGCTTCCCGGGTAGTAGTATATACT
ATCCAGACTAACCCTAATTCAATAGCATATGTTACCCAACGGGAAGCATATGCTATCGAATTAGGGTTAG
TAAAAGGGTCCTAAGGAACAGCGATATCTCCCACCCCATGAGCTGTCACGGTTTTATTTACATGGGGTCA
GGATTCCACGAGGGTAGTGAACCATTTTAGTCACAAGGGCAGTGGCTGAAGATCAAGGAGCGGGCAGTGA
ACTCTCCTGAATCTTCGCCTGCTTCTTCATTCTCCTTCGTTTAGCTAATAGAATAACTGCTGAGTTGTGA
ACAGTAAGGTGTATGTGAGGTGCTCGAAAACAAGGTTTCAGGTGACGCCCCCAGAATAAAATTTGGACGG
GGGGTTCAGTGGTGGCATTGTGCTATGACACCAATATAACCCTCACAAACCCCTTGGGCAATAAATACTA
GTGTAGGAATGAAACATTCTGAATATCTTTAACAATAGAAATCCATGGGGTGGGGACAAGCCGTAAAGAC
TGGATGTCCATCTCACACGAATTTATGGCTATGGGCAACACATAATCCTAGTGCAATATGATACTGGGGT
TATTAAGATGTGTCCCAGGCAGGGACCAAGACAGGTGAACCATGTTGTTACACTCTATTTGTAACAAGGG
GAAAGAGAGTGGACGCCGACAGCAGCGGACTCCACTGGTTGTCTCTAACACCCCCGAAAATTAAACGGGG
CTCCACGCCAATGGGGCCCATAAACAAAGACAAGTGGCCACTCTTTTTTTTGAAATTGTGGAGTGGGGGC
ACGCGTCAGCCCCCACACGCCGCCCTGCGGTTTTGGACTGTAAAATAAGGGTGTAATAACTTGGCTGATT
GTAACCCCGCTAACCACTGCGGTCAAACCACTTGCCCACAAAACCACTAATGGCACCCCGGGGAATACCT
GCATAAGTAGGTGGGCGGGCCAAGATAGGGGCGCGATTGCTGCGATCTGGAGGACAAATTACACACACTT
GCGCCTGAGCGCCAAGCACAGGGTTGTTGGTCCTCATATTCACGAGGTCGCTGAGAGCACGGTGGGCTAA
TGTTGCCATGGGTAGCATATACTACCCAAATATCTGGATAGCATATGCTATCCTAATCTATATCTGGGTA
GCATAGGCTATCCTAATCTATATCTGGGTAGCATATGCTATCCTAATCTATATCTGGGTAGTATATGCTA
TCCTAATTTATATCTGGGTAGCATAGGCTATCCTAATCTATATCTGGGTAGCATATGCTATCCTAATCTA
TATCTGGGTAGTATATGCTATCCTAATCTGTATCCGGGTAGCATATGCTATCCTAATAGAGATTAGGGTA
GTATATGCTATCCTAATTTATATCTGGGTAGCATATACTACCCAAATATCTGGATAGCATATGCTATCCT
AATCTATATCTGGGTAGCATATGCTATCCTAATCTATATCTGGGTAGCATAGGCTATCCTAATCTATATC
TGGGTAGCATATGCTATCCTAATCTATATCTGGGTAGTATATGCTATCCTAATTTATATCTGGGTAGCAT
AGGCTATCCTAATCTATATCTGGGTAGCATATGCTATCCTAATCTATATCTGGGTAGTATATGCTATCCT
AATCTGTATCCGGGTAGCATATGCTATCCTCATGCATATACAGTCAGCATATGATACCCAGTAGTAGAGT
GGGAGTGCTATCCTTTGCATATGCCGCCACCTCCCAAGGGGGCGTGAATTTTCGCTGCTTGTCCTTTTCC
TGCATGCTGGTTGCTCCCATTCTTAGGTGAATTTAAGGAGGCCAGGCTAAAGCCGTCGCATGTCTGATTG
CTCACCAGGTAAATGTCGCTAATGTTTTCCAACGCGAGAAGGTGTTGAGCGCGGAGCTGAGTGACGTGAC
AACATGGGTATGCCCAATTGCCCCATGTTGGGAGGACGAAAATGGTGACAAGACAGATGGCCAGAAATAC
ACCAACAGCACGCATGATGTCTACTGGGGATTTATTCTTTAGTGCGGGGGAATACACGGCTTTTAATACG
ATTGAGGGCGTCTCCTAACAAGTTACATCACTCCTGCCCTTCCTCACCCTCATCTCCATCACCTCCTTCA
TCTCCGTCATCTCCGTCATCACCCTCCGCGGCAGCCCCTTCCACCATAGGTGGAAACCAGGGAGGCAAAT
CTACTCCATCGTCAAAGCTGCACACAGTCACCCTGATATTGCAGGTAGGAGCGGGCTTTGTCATAACAAG
GTCCTTAATCGCATCCTTCAAAACCTCAGCAAATATATGAGTTTGTAAAAAGACCATGAAATAACAGACA
ATGGACTCCCTTAGCGGGCCAGGTTGTGGGCCGGGTCCAGGGGCCATTCCAAAGGGGAGACGACTCAATG
GTGTAAGACGACATTGTGGAATAGCAAGGGCAGTTCCTCGCCTTAGGTTGTAAAGGGAGGTCTTACTACC
TCCATATACGAACACACCGGCGACCCAAGTTCCTTCGTCGGTAGTCCTTTCTACGTGACTCCTAGCCAGG
AGAGCTCTTAAACCTTCTGCAATGTTCTCAAATTTCGGGTTGGAACCTCCTTGACCACGATGCTTTCCAA
ACCACCCTCCTTTTTTGCGCCTGCCTCCATCACCCTGACCCCGGGGTCCAGTGCTTGGGCCTTCTCCTGG
GTCATCTGCGGGGCCCTGCTCTATCGCTCCCGGGGGCACGTCAGGCTCACCATCTGGGCCACCTTCTTGG
TGGTATTCAAAATAATCGGCTTCCCCTACAGGGTGGAAAAATGGCCTTCTACCTGGAGGGGGCCTGCGCG
GTGGAGACCCGGATGATGATGACTGACTACTGGGACTCCTGGGCCTCTTTTCTCCACGTCCACGACCTCT
CCCCCTGGCTCTTTCACGACTTCCCCCCCTGGCTCTTTCACGTCCTCTACCCCGGCGGCCTCCACTACCT
CCTCGACCCCGGCCTCCACTACCTCCTCGACCCCGGCCTCCACTGCCTCCTCGACCCCGGCCTCCACCTC
CTGCTCCTGCCCCTCCTGCTCCTGCCCCTCCTCCTGCTCCTGCCCCTCCTGCCCCTCCTGCTCCTGCCCC
TCCTGCCCCTCCTGCTCCTGCCCCTCCTGCCCCTCCTGCTCCTGCCCCTCCTGCCCCTCCTCCTGCTCCT
GCCCCTCCTGCCCCTCCTCCTGCTCCTGCCCCTCCTGCCCCTCCTGCTCCTGCCCCTCCTGCCCCTCCTG
CTCCTGCCCCTCCTGCCCCTCCTGCTCCTGCCCCTCCTGCTCCTGCCCCTCCTGCTCCTGCCCCTCCTGC
TCCTGCCCCTCCTGCCCCTCCTGCCCCTCCTCCTGCTCCTGCCCCTCCTGCTCCTGCCCCTCCTGCCCCT
CCTGCCCCTCCTGCTCCTGCCCCTCCTCCTGCTCCTGCCCCTCCTGCCCCTCCTGCCCCTCCTCCTGCTC
CTGCCCCTCCTGCCCCTCCTCCTGCTCCTGCCCCTCCTCCTGCTCCTGCCCCTCCTGCCCCTCCTGCCCC
TCCTCCTGCTCCTGCCCCTCCTGCCCCTCCTCCTGCTCCTGCCCCTCCTCCTGCTCCTGCCCCTCCTGCC
CCTCCTGCCCCTCCTCCTGCTCCTGCCCCTCCTCCTGCTCCTGCCCCTCCTGCCCCTCCTGCCCCTCCTG
CCCCTCCTCCTGCTCCTGCCCCTCCTCCTGCTCCTGCCCCTCCTGCTCCTGCCCCTCCCGCTCCTGCTCC
TGCTCCTGTTCCACCGTGGGTCCCTTTGCAGCCAATGCAACTTGGACGTTTTTGGGGTCTCCGGACACCA
TCTCTATGTCTTGGCCCTGATCCTGAGCCGCCCGGGGCTCCTGGTCTTCCGCCTCCTCGTCCTCGTCCTC
TTCCCCGTCCTCGTCCATGGTTATCACCCCCTCTTCTTTGAGGTCCACTGCCGCCGGAGCCTTCTGGTCC
AGATGTGTCTCCCTTCTCTCCTAGGCCATTTCCAGGTCCTGTACCTGGCCCCTCGTCAGACATGATTCAC
ACTAAAAGAGATCAATAGACATCTTTATTAGACGACGCTCAGTGAATACAGGGAGTGCAGACTCCTGCCC
CCTCCAACAGCCCCCCCACCCTCATCCCCTTCATGGTCGCTGTCAGACAGATCCAGGTCTGAAAATTCCC
CATCCTCCGAACCATCCTCGTCCTCATCACCAATTACTCGCAGCCCGGAAAACTCCCGCTGAACATCCTC
AAGATTTGCGTCCTGAGCCTCAAGCCAGGCCTCAAATTCCTCGTCCCCCTTTTTGCTGGACGGTAGGGAT
GGGGATTCTCGGGACCCCTCCTCTTCCTCTTCAAGGTCACCAGACAGAGATGCTACTGGGGCAACGGAAG
AAAAGCTGGGTGCGGCCTGTGAGGATCAGCTTATCGATGATAAGCTGTCAAACATGAGAATTCTTGAAGA
CGAAAGGGCCTCGTGATACGCCTATTTTTATAGGTTAATGTCATGATAATAATGGTTTCTTAGACGTCAG
GTGGCACTTTTCGGGGAAATGTGCGCGGAACCCCTATTTGTTTATTTTTCTAAATACATTCAAATATGTA
TCCGCTCATGAGACAATAACCCTGATAAATGCTTCAATAATATTGAAAAAGGAAGAGTATGAGTATTCAA
CATTTCCGTGTCGCCCTTATTCCCTTTTTTGCGGCATTTTGCCTTCCTGTTTTTGCTCACCCAGAAACGC
TGGTGAAAGTAAAAGATGCTGAAGATCAGTTGGGTGCACGAGTGGGTTACATCGAACTGGATCTCAACAG
CGGTAAGATCCTTGAGAGTTTTCGCCCCGAAGAACGTTTTCCAATGATGAGCACTTTTAAAGTTCTGCTA
TGTGGCGCGGTATTATCCCGTGTTGACGCCGGGCAAGAGCAACTCGGTCGCCGCATACACTATTCTCAGA
ATGACTTGGTTGAGTACTCACCAGTCACAGAAAAGCATCTTACGGATGGCATGACAGTAAGAGAATTATG
CAGTGCTGCCATAACCATGAGTGATAACACTGCGGCCAACTTACTTCTGACAACGATCGGAGGACCGAAG
GAGCTAACCGCTTTTTTGCACAACATGGGGGATCATGTAACTCGCCTTGATCGTTGGGAACCGGAGCTGA
ATGAAGCCATACCAAACGACGAGCGTGACACCACGATGCCTGCAGCAATGGCAACAACGTTGCGCAAACT
ATTAACTGGCGAACTACTTACTCTAGCTTCCCGGCAACAATTAATAGACTGGATGGAGGCGGATAAAGTT
GCAGGACCACTTCTGCGCTCGGCCCTTCCGGCTGGCTGGTTTATTGCTGATAAATCTGGAGCCGGTGAGC
GTGGGTCTCGCGGTATCATTGCAGCACTGGGGCCAGATGGTAAGCCCTCCCGTATCGTAGTTATCTACAC
GACGGGGAGTCAGGCAACTATGGATGAACGAAATAGACAGATCGCTGAGATAGGTGCCTCACTGATTAAG
CATTGGTAACTGTCAGACCAAGTTTACTCATATATACTTTAGATTGATTTAAAACTTCATTTTTAATTTA
AAAGGATCTAGGTGAAGATCCTTTTTGATAATCTCATGACCAAAATCCCTTAACGTGAGTTTTCGTTCCA
CTGAGCGTCAGACCCCGTAGAAAAGATCAAAGGATCTTCTTGAGATCCTTTTTTTCTGCGCGTAATCTGC
TGCTTGCAAACAAAAAAACCACCGCTACCAGCGGTGGTTTGTTTGCCGGATCAAGAGCTACCAACTCTTT
TTCCGAAGGTAACTGGCTTCAGCAGAGCGCAGATACCAAATACTGTCCTTCTAGTGTAGCCGTAGTTAGG
CCACCACTTCAAGAACTCTGTAGCACCGCCTACATACCTCGCTCTGCTAATCCTGTTACCAGTGGCTGCT
GCCAGTGGCGATAAGTCGTGTCTTACCGGGTTGGACTCAAGACGATAGTTACCGGATAAGGCGCAGCGGT
CGGGCTGAACGGGGGGTTCGTGCACACAGCCCAGCTTGGAGCGAACGACCTACACCGAACTGAGATACCT
ACAGCGTGAGCTATGAGAAAGCGCCACGCTTCCCGAAGGGAGAAAGGCGGACAGGTATCCGGTAAGCGGC
AGGGTCGGAACAGGAGAGCGCACGAGGGAGCTTCCAGGGGGAAACGCCTGGTATCTTTATAGTCCTGTCG
GGTTTCGCCACCTCTGACTTGAGCGTCGATTTTTGTGATGCTCGTCAGGGGGGCGGAGCCTATGGAAAAA
CGCCAGCAACGCGGCCTTTTTACGGTTCCTGGCCTTTTGCTGGCCTTGAAGCTGTCCCTGATGGTCGTCA
TCTACCTGCCTGGACAGCATGGCCTGCAACGCGGGCATCCCGATGCCGCCGGAAGCGAGAAGAATCATAA
TGGGGAAGGCCATCCAGCCTCGCGTCGCGAACGCCAGCAAGACGTAGCCCAGCGCGTCGGCCCCGAGATG
CGCCGCGTGCGGCTGCTGGAGATGGCGGACGCGATGGATATGTTCTGCCAAGGGTTGGTTTGCGCATTCA
CAGTTCTCCGCAAGAATTGATTGGCTCCAATTCTTGGAGTGGTGAATCCGTTAGCGAGGTGCCGCCCTGC
TTCATCCCCGTGGCCCGTTGCTCGCGTTTGCTGGCGGTGTCCCCGGAAGAAATATATTTGCATGTCTTTA
GTTCTATGATGACACAAACCCCGCCCAGCGTCTTGTCATTGGCGAATTCGAACACGCAGATGCAGTCGGG
GCGGCGCGGTCCGAGGTCCACTTCGCATATTAAGGTGACGCGTGTGGCCTCGAACACCGAGCGACCCTGC
AGCGACCCGCTTAACAGCGTCAACAGCGTGCCGCAGATCCCGGGGGGCAATGAGATATGAAAAAGCCTGA
ACTCACCGCGACGTCTGTCGAGAAGTTTCTGATCGAAAAGTTCGACAGCGTCTCCGACCTGATGCAGCTC
TCGGAGGGCGAAGAATCTCGTGCTTTCAGCTTCGATGTAGGAGGGCGTGGATATGTCCTGCGGGTAAATA
GCTGCGCCGATGGTTTCTACAAAGATCGTTATGTTTATCGGCACTTTGCATCGGCCGCGCTCCCGATTCC
GGAAGTGCTTGACATTGGGGAATTCAGCGAGAGCCTGACCTATTGCATCTCCCGCCGTGCACAGGGTGTC
ACGTTGCAAGACCTGCCTGAAACCGAACTGCCCGCTGTTCTGCAGCCGGTCGCGGAGGCCATGGATGCGA
TCGCTGCGGCCGATCTTAGCCAGACGAGCGGGTTCGGCCCATTCGGACCGCAAGGAATCGGTCAATACAC
TACATGGCGTGATTTCATATGCGCGATTGCTGATCCCCATGTGTATCACTGGCAAACTGTGATGGACGAC
ACCGTCAGTGCGTCCGTCGCGCAGGCTCTCGATGAGCTGATGCTTTGGGCCGAGGACTGCCCCGAAGTCC
GGCACCTCGTGCACGCGGATTTCGGCTCCAACAATGTCCTGACGGACAATGGCCGCATAACAGCGGTCAT
TGACTGGAGCGAGGCGATGTTCGGGGATTCCCAATACGAGGTCGCCAACATCTTCTTCTGGAGGCCGTGG
TTGGCTTGTATGGAGCAGCAGACGCGCTACTTCGAGCGGAGGCATCCGGAGCTTGCAGGATCGCCGCGGC
TCCGGGCGTATATGCTCCGCATTGGTCTTGACCAACTCTATCAGAGCTTGGTTGACGGCAATTTCGATGA
TGCAGCTTGGGCGCAGGGTCGATGCGACGCAATCGTCCGATCCGGAGCCGGGACTGTCGGGCGTACACAA
ATCGCCCGCAGAAGCGCGGCCGTCTGGACCGATGGCTGTGTAGAAGTACTCGCCGATAGTGGAAACCGAC
GCCCCAGCACTCGTCCGGATCGGGAGATGGGGGAGGCTAACTGAAACACGGAAGGAGACAATACCGGAAG
GAACCCGCGCTATGACGGCAATAAAAAGACAGAATAAAACGCACGGGTGTTGGGTCGTTTGTTCATAAAC
GCGGGGTTCGGTCCCAGGGCTGGCACTCTGTCGATACCCCACCGAGACCCCATTGGGGCCAATACGCCCG
CGTTTCTTCCTTTTCCCCACCCCACCCCCCAAGTTCGGGTGAAGGCCCAGGGCTCGCAGCCAACGTCGGG
GCGGCAGGCCCTGCCATAGCCACTGGCCCCGTGGGTTAGGGACGGGGTCCCCCATGGGGAATGGTTTATG
GTTCGTGGGGGTTATTATTTTGGGCGTTGCGTGGGGTCAGGTCCACGACTGGACTGAGCAGACAGACCCA
TGGTTTTTGGATGGCCTGGGCATGGACCGCATGTACTGGCGCGACACGAACACCGGGCGTCTGTGGCTGC
CAAACACCCCCGACCCCCAAAAACCACCGCGCGGATTTCTGGCGTGCCAAGCTAGTCGACCAATTCTCAT
GTTTGACAGCTTATCATCGCAGATCCGGGCAACGTTGTTGCCATTGCTGCAGGCGCAGAACTGGTAGGTA
TGGAAGATCTATACATTGAATCAATATTGGCAATTAGCCATATTAGTCATTGGTTATATAGCATAAATCA
ATATTGGCTATTGGCCATTGCATACGTTGTATCTATATCATAATATGTACATTTATATTGGCTCATGTCC
AATATGACCGCCATGTTGACATTGATTATTGACTAGTTATTAATAGTAATCAATTACGGGGTCATTAGTT
CATAGCCCATATATGGAGTTCCGCGTTACATAACTTACGGTAAATGGCCCGCCTGGCTGACCGCCCAACG
ACCCCCGCCCATTGACGTCAATAATGACGTATGTTCCCATAGTAACGCCAATAGGGACTTTCCATTGACG
TCAATGGGTGGAGTATTTACGGTAAACTGCCCACTTGGCAGTACATCAAGTGTATCATATGCCAAGTCCG
CCCCCTATTGACGTCAATGACGGTAAATGGCCCGCCTGGCATTATGCCCAGTACATGACCTTACGGGACT
TTCCTACTTGGCAGTACATCTACGTATTAGTCATCGCTATTACCATGGTGATGCGGTTTTGGCAGTACAC
CAATGGGCGTGGATAGCGGTTTGACTCACGGGGATTTCCAAGTCTCCACCCCATTGACGTCAATGGGAGT
TTGTTTTGGCACCAAAATCAACGGGACTTTCCAAAATGTCGTAATAACCCCGCCCCGTTGACGCAAATGG
GCGGTAGGCGTGTACGGTGGGAGGTCTATATAAGCAGAGCTCGTTTAGTGAACCGTCAGATCTCTAGAAG
CTGGGTACCAGCTGCTAGCGCCACCATGGAGACCACCCCCCTGAACAGTCAAAAGCAACTCTCTGCCTGT
GAGGATGGAGAGGACTGTCAGGAGAATGGCGTTCTTCAAAAGGTTGTACCCACCCCTGGAGATAAGGTGG
AAAGCGGCCAGATTTCCAACGGCTACAGCGCCGTGCCATCACCTGGAGCCGGGGATGATACACGGCACAG
CATTCCCGCAACCACCACGACACTGGTTGCAGAGCTTCACCAGGGCGAGAGGGAGACGTGGGGCAAAAAG
GTAGATTTTCTGCTTTCCGTGATCGGTTACGCGGTCGATCTGGGGAACGTGTGGAGGTTCCCTTACATTT
GTTACCAAAACGGAGGGGGTGCCTTCTTGCTGCCCTACACAATTATGGCGATTTTTGGGGGTATCCCGCT
CTTCTACATGGAACTGGCCTTGGGTCAGTACCACCGGAACGGCTGCATTAGCATTTGGCGCAAGATATGC
CCCATTTTCAAGGGAATCGGATACGCAATCTGTATAATCGCGTTCTATATTGCATCATATTACAACACCA
TCATGGCCTGGGCCCTTTATTACTTGATCAGCAGTTTCACCGACCAATTGCCGTGGACGAGCTGTAAGAA
CTCATGGAATACCGGGAACTGTACCAACTACTTCTCTGAGGACAGCTCAGGAGGTAGCGGGGGTGAACAG
AAGCTGATTAGCGAGGAGGACTTGGGCAGTCCAGGCGGAAGCGGCAACATCACTTGGACACTCCATAGTA
CGAGCCCCGCAGAGGAGTTTTACACCAGGCACGTACTGCAGATTCATAGGAGCAAGGGTCTGCAAGACCT
GGGCGGTATTAGCTGGCAGCTCGCATTGTGCATAATGTTGATCTTTACGGTGATCTATTTCTCTATCTGG
AAGGGAGTAAAGACATCCGGCAAGGTGGTGTGGGTGACGGCGACCTTCCCCTACATTATACTCAGCGTGT
TGTTGGTGAGGGGGGCAACCCTGCCTGGGGCCTGGCGAGGCGTGCTGTTCTATCTCAAGCCAAACTGGCA
GAAGCTTCTTGAAACCGGAGTGTGGATCGACGCGGCCGCGCAAATCTTCTTTTCCCTCGGTCCCGGCTTC
GGGGTCCTTCTGGCATTCGCAAGCTACAACAAGTTCAACAATAACTGCTACCAGGACGCCCTCGTGACAA
GTGTAGTGAACTGCATGACCTCTTTCGTGAGCGGGTTTGTGATCTTCACAGTACTCGGATATATGGCTGA
GATGAGGAACGAAGATGTTAGTGAGGTTGCCAAAGACGCTGGCCCGAGCCTGTTGTTCATCACATACGCC
GAGGCTATCGCGAACATGCCCGCATCTACTTTCTTCGCCATCATCTTTTTCCTGATGCTGATAACCCTTG
GGCTGGATAGCACCTTCGCCGGACTGGAGGGTGTCATCACTGCCGTTCTCGACGAGTTCCCCCATGTGTG
GGCCAAGCGACGGGAAAGGTTCGTGCTGGCCGTCGTAATCACATGCTTCTTCGGCTCACTGGTGACCCTT
ACCTTTGGCGGTGCGTACGTGGTCAAGCTGCTCGAAGAGTACGCCACTGGACCGGCGGTTCTGACCGTGG
CATTGATCGAGGCCGTGGCCGTAAGCTGGTTTTACGGCATCACGCAGTTCTGTAGGGACGTGAAAGAGAT
GCTGGGCTTTTCTCCCGGTTGGTTTTGGAGGATTTGTTGGGTAGCAATTAGCCCCCTGTTTCTCCTTTTC
ATTATTTGCTCTTTTCTGATGTCTCCACCGCAGCTCCGACTGTTTCAGTACAACTACCCCTACTGGTCAA
TTATCCTGGGCTATTGTATCGGCACCTCAAGTTTCATCTGCATCCCCACATACATCGCATACAGACTGAT
AATTACGCCCGGTACTTTTAAGGAGCGAATCATTAAAAGCATAACCCCCGAAACCCCCACCGAGATCCCT
TGTGGCGATATAAGACTCAATGCGGTCTAATAGCTCGAG
Features (pLannotate 1.2.2; 22 found; start..end, strand, type, name):
     14..148     -  polyA_signal   SV40 poly(A) signal: SV40 polyadenylation signal
    171..254     -  CDS            large T antigen (fragment): large T antigen from SV40 (simian virus 40)
    257..297     +  CDS            rop (fragment): Rop protein, which maintains plasmids at low copy number; rop
    409..427     -  misc_feature   MCS (fragment): pUC18/19 multiple cloning site
    873..2662    -  rep_origin     oriP: Epstein-Barr virus oriP replication origin (Yates et al., 2000)
   2667..2885    -  CDS            gL (fragment): GL_EBVB9 - Experimental evidence at protein level: Swiss-Prot protein existence level 1. The heterodimer glycoprotein H-glycoprotein L is required for the fusion of viral and plasma membranes leading to virus entry into the host cell. Acts as a functional inhibitor of gH and maintains gH in an inhibited form. Upon binding to host integrins, gL dissociates from gH leading to activation of the viral fusion glycoproteins gB and gH. Fusion of EBV with B-lymphocytes requires the additional receptor- binding protein gp42, which forms a complex with gH/gL. The heterodimer gH/gL targets also host EPHA
   2968..4893    -  CDS            EBNA1: Epstein-Barr nuclear antigen 1, also known as EBNA-1 crucial for latent viral infection, and for episomal amplification of vectors containing the oriP origin (Okita et al., 2013)
   4931..5275    -  CDS            BRRF2_EBVB9 (fragment): Protein inferred from homology: Swiss-Prot protein existence level 3. From Epstein-Barr virus (strain B95-8) (HHV-4) (Human herpesvirus 4).
   5278..5301    -  promoter       tet promoter (fragment): E. coli promoter for tetracycline efflux protein gene
   5414..5518    +  promoter       AmpR promoter: bla
   5519..6379    +  CDS            AmpR: β-lactamase; bla; confers resistance to ampicillin, carbenicillin, and related antibiotics
   6550..7138    +  rep_origin     ori: high-copy-number ColE1/pMB1/pBR322/pUC origin of replication
   7184..7342    -  CDS            TcR (fragment): tetracycline efflux protein; tet; confers resistance to tetracycline
   7463..7663    -  CDS            MDV035 (fragment): UL24_GAHVM - Protein inferred from homology: Swiss-Prot protein existence level 3. May play a role in the dispersal of host nucleolin from the nucleolus throughout the nucleus leading to a decrease in ribosome biogenesis. From Gallid herpesvirus 2 (strain Chicken/Md5/ATCC VR-987) (GaHV-2) (Marek's disease herpesvirus type 1).
   7652..7714    +  promoter       Mini-TK promoter: minimal herpes simplex virus (HSV) thymidine kinase promoter
   7757..8794    +  CDS            HygR: hygromycin B phosphotransferase confers resistance to hygromycin
   8836..8884    +  polyA_signal   HSV TK poly(A) signal: herpes simplex virus thymidine kinase polyadenylation signal (Cole and Stacy, 1985)
   9084..9308    +  CDS            gH (fragment): GH_HHV11 - Experimental evidence at protein level: Swiss-Prot protein existence level 1. The heterodimer glycoprotein H-glycoprotein L is required for the fusion of viral and plasma membranes leading to virus entry into the host cell. Following initial binding to host receptor, membrane fusion is mediated by the fusion machinery composed of gB and the heterodimer gH/gL. May also be involved in the fusion between the virion envelope and the outer nuclear membrane during virion morphogenesis. From Human herpesvirus 1 (strain 17) (HHV-1) (Human herpes simplex virus 1).
   9339..9364    -  CDS            bla(M) (fragment): β-lactamase lacking the signal sequence; bla(M); allows cytosolic expression of β-lactamase
   9538..9917    +  enhancer       CMV enhancer: human cytomegalovirus immediate early enhancer
   9919..10118   +  promoter       CMV promoter: human cytomegalovirus (CMV) immediate early promoter
  10176..12137   +  CDS            SLC6A4: SC6A4_HUMAN - Also known as HTT, SERT. Experimental evidence at protein level: Swiss-Prot protein existence level 1. Serotonin transporter whose primary function in the central nervous system involves the regulation of serotonergic signaling via transport of serotonin molecules from the synaptic cleft back into the pre-synaptic terminal for re-utilization. Plays a key role in mediating regulation of the availability of serotonin to other receptors of serotonergic systems. Terminates the action of serotonin and recycles it in a sodium-dependent manner. From Homo sapiens (Human).
