[The description below was written by a language model from this plasmid's Addgene catalogue record and pLannotate feature annotations shown in this document.]
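Description:
pCEP4-SERT-myc is a mammalian expression plasmid built on the Invitrogen pCEP4 episomal backbone, carrying a codon-optimized human serotonin transporter (SERT, gene SLC6A4). The roughly 2 kb insert was cloned between NheI and XhoI sites, both retained. It sits downstream of the human cytomegalovirus immediate early enhancer and promoter, and because the plasmid is circular, the SV40 polyadenylation signal annotated at the start of the sequence record lies just beyond the end of the coding sequence. According to the catalogue entry, a MYC epitope tag is inserted internally in the second extracellular loop (ECL2). The feature table does not annotate the tag separately; it falls within the single SLC6A4 coding feature. An epitope in an extracellular loop generally allows transporter that has reached the plasma membrane to be detected with antibody on intact cells.

In E. coli the plasmid replicates from a high-copy ColE1/pUC-type origin and is selected with ampicillin through the β-lactamase gene. In mammalian cells, the Epstein-Barr virus oriP origin together with the EBNA1 coding sequence allows the plasmid to persist as an extrachromosomal episome in permissive primate cells. A hygromycin B phosphotransferase cassette, driven by an HSV thymidine kinase promoter and ended by the TK polyadenylation signal, provides selection with hygromycin. The short fragments annotated as rop, TcR, the tet promoter, SV40 large T antigen and assorted herpesvirus genes are backbone remnants flanking the functional elements, not expressed payloads. The associated publication concerns deep mutagenesis of a transporter for uptake of a non-native substrate, which suggests this construct served as an expression template in that study, although the record does not spell out its role.
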