Addgene plasmid #107456: pCEP4-SERT-myc
Purpose: Mammalian expression plasmid for codon optimized hSERT with internal MYC tag inserted in ECL2
Depositing lab: Erik Procko. Depositing organization: University of Illinois at Urbana-Champaign. Publication: Deep Mutagenesis of a Transporter for Uptake of a Non-Native Substrate Identifies Conformationally Dynamic Regions. Young HJ, Chan M, Selvam B, Szymanski SK, Shukla D, Procko E. bioRxiv 2021.04.19.440442 10.1101/2021.04.19.440442.
Backbone
  Vector backbone: pCEP4
  Backbone manufacturer: Invitrogen
  Backbone size w/o insert (bp): 10410
  Vector type: Mammalian Expression
  Selectable markers: Hygromycin
Growth in bacteria
  Bacterial resistance: Ampicillin, 100 μg/mL
  Growth temperature: 37°C
  Growth strain: DH5alpha
  Copy number: High Copy
Gene/Insert
  Gene/Insert name: Serotonin Transporter (SERT) (alt name: SLC6A4)
  Species: H. sapiens (human)
  Insert size (bp): 1985
  Entrez Gene: SLC6A4 (a.k.a. 5-HTT, 5-HTTLPR, 5HTT, HTT, OCD1, SERT, SERT1, hSERT)
  Promoter: CMV
  Cloning method: Restriction Enzyme; 5′ cloning site NHE1 (not destroyed); 3′ cloning site XHO1 (not destroyed)
  Sequencing primers: 5′ CMV Forward; 3′ EBV Reverse
Terms and licenses: Academic/Nonprofit Terms; Industry Terms: Not Available to Industry
Depositor comments: Please visit https://doi.org/10.1101/2021.04.19.440442 for bioRxiv preprint.
How to cite: pCEP4-SERT-myc was a gift from Erik Procko (Addgene plasmid # 107456 ; http://n2t.net/addgene:107456 ; RRID:Addgene_107456)
