>Addgene plasmid #107456 | pCEP4-SERT-myc | addgene partial sequence | sequence record 205542 | Addgene Partial NGS Result
CCTGCCCCTCCCGCTCCTGCTCCTGCTCCTGTTCCACCGTGGGTCCCTTTGCAGCCAATGCAACTTGGAC
GTTTTTGGGGTCTCCGGACACCATCTCTATGTCTTGGCCCTGATCCTGAGCCGCCCGGGGCTCCTGGTCT
TCCGCCTCCTCGTCCTCGTCCTCTTCCCCGTCCTCGTCCATGGTTATCACCCCCTCTTCTTTGAGGTCCA
CTGCCGCCGGAGCCTTCTGGTCCAGATGTGTCTCCCTTCTCTCCTAGGCCATTTCCAGGTCCTGTACCTG
GCCCCTCGTCAGACATGATTCACACTAAAAGAGATCAATAGACATCTTTATTAGACGACGCTCAGTGAAT
ACAGGGAGTGCAGACTCCTGCCCCCTCCAACAGCCCCCCCACCCTCATCCCCTTCATGGTCGCTGTCAGA
CAGATCCAGGTCTGAAAATTCCCCATCCTCCGAACCATCCTCGTCCTCATCACCAATTACTCGCAGCCCG
GAAAACTCCCGCTGAACATCCTCAAGATTTGCGTCCTGAGCCTCAAGCCAGGCCTCAAATTCCTCGTCCC
CCTTTTTGCTGGACGGTAGGGATGGGGATTCTCGGGACCCCTCCTCTTCCTCTTCAAGGTCACCAGACAG
AGATGCTACTGGGGCAACGGAAGAAAAGCTGGGTGCGGCCTGTGAGGATCAGCTTATCGATGATAAGCTG
TCAAACATGAGAATTCTTGAAGACGAAAGGGCCTCGTGATACGCCTATTTTTATAGGTTAATGTCATGAT
AATAATGGTTTCTTAGACGTCAGGTGGCACTTTTCGGGGAAATGTGCGCGGAACCCCTATTTGTTTATTT
TTCTAAATACATTCAAATATGTATCCGCTCATGAGACAATAACCCTGATAAATGCTTCAATAATATTGAA
AAAGGAAGAGTATGAGTATTCAACATTTCCGTGTCGCCCTTATTCCCTTTTTTGCGGCATTTTGCCTTCC
TGTTTTTGCTCACCCAGAAACGCTGGTGAAAGTAAAAGATGCTGAAGATCAGTTGGGTGCACGAGTGGGT
TACATCGAACTGGATCTCAACAGCGGTAAGATCCTTGAGAGTTTTCGCCCCGAAGAACGTTTTCCAATGA
TGAGCACTTTTAAAGTTCTGCTATGTGGCGCGGTATTATCCCGTGTTGACGCCGGGCAAGAGCAACTCGG
TCGCCGCATACACTATTCTCAGAATGACTTGGTTGAGTACTCACCAGTCACAGAAAAGCATCTTACGGAT
GGCATGACAGTAAGAGAATTATGCAGTGCTGCCATAACCATGAGTGATAACACTGCGGCCAACTTACTTC
TGACAACGATCGGAGGACCGAAGGAGCTAACCGCTTTTTTGCACAACATGGGGGATCATGTAACTCGCCT
TGATCGTTGGGAACCGGAGCTGAATGAAGCCATACCAAACGACGAGCGTGACACCACGATGCCTGCAGCA
ATGGCAACAACGTTGCGCAAACTATTAACTGGCGAACTACTTACTCTAGCTTCCCGGCAACAATTAATAG
ACTGGATGGAGGCGGATAAAGTTGCAGGACCACTTCTGCGCTCGGCCCTTCCGGCTGGCTGGTTTATTGC
TGATAAATCTGGAGCCGGTGAGCGTGGGTCTCGCGGTATCATTGCAGCACTGGGGCCAGATGGTAAGCCC
TCCCGTATCGTAGTTATCTACACGACGGGGAGTCAGGCAACTATGGATGAACGAAATAGACAGATCGCTG
AGATAGGTGCCTCACTGATTAAGCATTGGTAACTGTCAGACCAAGTTTACTCATATATACTTTAGATTGA
TTTAAAACTTCATTTTTAATTTAAAAGGATCTAGGTGAAGATCCTTTTTGATAATCTCATGACCAAAATC
CCTTAACGTGAGTTTTCGTTCCACTGAGCGTCAGACCCCGTAGAAAAGATCAAAGGATCTTCTTGAGATC
CTTTTTTTCTGCGCGTAATCTGCTGCTTGCAAACAAAAAAACCACCGCTACCAGCGGTGGTTTGTTTGCC
GGATCAAGAGCTACCAACTCTTTTTCCGAAGGTAACTGGCTTCAGCAGAGCGCAGATACCAAATACTGTC
CTTCTAGTGTAGCCGTAGTTAGGCCACCACTTCAAGAACTCTGTAGCACCGCCTACATACCTCGCTCTGC
TAATCCTGTTACCAGTGGCTGCTGCCAGTGGCGATAAGTCGTGTCTTACCGGGTTGGACTCAAGACGATA
GTTACCGGATAAGGCGCAGCGGTCGGGCTGAACGGGGGGTTCGTGCACACAGCCCAGCTTGGAGCGAACG
ACCTACACCGAACTGAGATACCTACAGCGTGAGCTATGAGAAAGCGCCACGCTTCCCGAAGGGAGAAAGG
CGGACAGGTATCCGGTAAGCGGCAGGGTCGGAACAGGAGAGCGCACGAGGGAGCTTCCAGGGGGAAACGC
CTGGTATCTTTATAGTCCTGTCGGGTTTCGCCACCTCTGACTTGAGCGTCGATTTTTGTGATGCTCGTCA
GGGGGGCGGAGCCTATGGAAAAACGCCAGCAACGCGGCCTTTTTACGGTTCCTGGCCTTTTGCTGGCCTT
GAAGCTGTCCCTGATGGTCGTCATCTACCTGCCTGGACAGCATGGCCTGCAACGCGGGCATCCCGATGCC
GCCGGAAGCGAGAAGAATCATAATGGGGAAGGCCATCCAGCCTCGCGTCGCGAACGCCAGCAAGACGTAG
CCCAGCGCGTCGGCCCCGAGATGCGCCGCGTGCGGCTGCTGGAGATGGCGGACGCGATGGATATGTTCTG
CCAAGGGTTGGTTTGCGCATTCACAGTTCTCCGCAAGAATTGATTGGCTCCAATTCTTGGAGTGGTGAAT
CCGTTAGCGAGGTGCCGCCCTGCTTCATCCCCGTGGCCCGTTGCTCGCGTTTGCTGGCGGTGTCCCCGGA
AGAAATATATTTGCATGTCTTTAGTTCTATGATGACACAAACCCCGCCCAGCGTCTTGTCATTGGCGAAT
TCGAACACGCAGATGCAGTCGGGGCGGCGCGGTCCGAGGTCCACTTCGCATATTAAGGTGACGCGTGTGG
CCTCGAACACCGAGCGACCCTGCAGCGACCCGCTTAACAGCGTCAACAGCGTGCCGCAGATCCCGGGGGG
CAATGAGATATGAAAAAGCCTGAACTCACCGCGACGTCTGTCGAGAAGTTTCTGATCGAAAAGTTCGACA
GCGTCTCCGACCTGATGCAGCTCTCGGAGGGCGAAGAATCTCGTGCTTTCAGCTTCGATGTAGGAGGGCG
TGGATATGTCCTGCGGGTAAATAGCTGCGCCGATGGTTTCTACAAAGATCGTTATGTTTATCGGCACTTT
GCATCGGCCGCGCTCCCGATTCCGGAAGTGCTTGACATTGGGGAATTCAGCGAGAGCCTGACCTATTGCA
TCTCCCGCCGTGCACAGGGTGTCACGTTGCAAGACCTGCCTGAAACCGAACTGCCCGCTGTTCTGCAGCC
GGTCGCGGAGGCCATGGATGCGATCGCTGCGGCCGATCTTAGCCAGACGAGCGGGTTCGGCCCATTCGGA
CCGCAAGGAATCGGTCAATACACTACATGGCGTGATTTCATATGCGCGATTGCTGATCCCCATGTGTATC
ACTGGCAAACTGTGATGGACGACACCGTCAGTGCGTCCGTCGCGCAGGCTCTCGATGAGCTGATGCTTTG
GGCCGAGGACTGCCCCGAAGTCCGGCACCTCGTGCACGCGGATTTCGGCTCCAACAATGTCCTGACGGAC
AATGGCCGCATAACAGCGGTCATTGACTGGAGCGAGGCGATGTTCGGGGATTCCCAATACGAGGTCGCCA
ACATCTTCTTCTGGAGGCCGTGGTTGGCTTGTATGGAGCAGCAGACGCGCTACTTCGAGCGGAGGCATCC
GGAGCTTGCAGGATCGCCGCGGCTCCGGGCGTATATGCTCCGCATTGGTCTTGACCAACTCTATCAGAGC
TTGGTTGACGGCAATTTCGATGATGCAGCTTGGGCGCAGGGTCGATGCGACGCAATCGTCCGATCCGGAG
CCGGGACTGTCGGGCGTACACAAATCGCCCGCAGAAGCGCGGCCGTCTGGACCGATGGCTGTGTAGAAGT
ACTCGCCGATAGTGGAAACCGACGCCCCAGCACTCGTCCGGATCGGGAGATGGGGGAGGCTAACTGAAAC
ACGGAAGGAGACAATACCGGAAGGAACCCGCGCTATGACGGCAATAAAAAGACAGAATAAAACGCACGGG
TGTTGGGTCGTTTGTTCATAAACGCGGGGTTCGGTCCCAGGGCTGGCACTCTGTCGATACCCCACCGAGA
CCCCATTGGGGCCAATACGCCCGCGTTTCTTCCTTTTCCCCACCCCACCCCCCAAGTTCGGGTGAAGGCC
CAGGGCTCGCAGCCAACGTCGGGGCGGCAGGCCCTGCCATAGCCACTGGCCCCGTGGGTTAGGGACGGGG
TCCCCCATGGGGAATGGTTTATGGTTCGTGGGGGTTATTATTTTGGGCGTTGCGTGGGGTCAGGTCCACG
ACTGGACTGAGCAGACAGACCCATGGTTTTTGGATGGCCTGGGCATGGACCGCATGTACTGGCGCGACAC
GAACACCGGGCGTCTGTGGCTGCCAAACACCCCCGACCCCCAAAAACCACCGCGCGGATTTCTGGCGTGC
CAAGCTAGTCGACCAATTCTCATGTTTGACAGCTTATCATCGCAGATCCGGGCAACGTTGTTGCCATTGC
TGCAGGCGCAGAACTGGTAGGTATGGAAGATCTATACATTGAATCAATATTGGCAATTAGCCATATTAGT
CATTGGTTATATAGCATAAATCAATATTGGCTATTGGCCATTGCATACGTTGTATCTATATCATAATATG
TACATTTATATTGGCTCATGTCCAATATGACCGCCATGTTGACATTGATTATTGACTAGTTATTAATAGT
AATCAATTACGGGGTCATTAGTTCATAGCCCATATATGGAGTTCCGCGTTACATAACTTACGGTAAATGG
CCCGCCTGGCTGACCGCCCAACGACCCCCGCCCATTGACGTCAATAATGACGTATGTTCCCATAGTAACG
CCAATAGGGACTTTCCATTGACGTCAATGGGTGGAGTATTTACGGTAAACTGCCCACTTGGCAGTACATC
AAGTGTATCATATGCCAAGTCCGCCCCCTATTGACGTCAATGACGGTAAATGGCCCGCCTGGCATTATGC
CCAGTACATGACCTTACGGGACTTTCCTACTTGGCAGTACATCTACGTATTAGTCATCGCTATTACCATG
GTGATGCGGTTTTGGCAGTACACCAATGGGCGTGGATAGCGGTTTGACTCACGGGGATTTCCAAGTCTCC
ACCCCATTGACGTCAATGGGAGTTTGTTTTGGCACCAAAATCAACGGGACTTTCCAAAATGTCGTAATAA
CCCCGCCCCGTTGACGCAAATGGGCGGTAGGCGTGTACGGTGGGAGGTCTATATAAGCAGAGCTCGTTTA
GTGAACCGTCAGATCTCTAGAAGCTGGGTACCAGCTGCTAGCGCCACCATGGAGACCACCCCCCTGAACA
GTCAAAAGCAACTCTCTGCCTGTGAGGATGGAGAGGACTGTCAGGAGAATGGCGTTCTTCAAAAGGTTGT
ACCCACCCCTGGAGATAAGGTGGAAAGCGGCCAGATTTCCAACGGCTACAGCGCCGTGCCATCACCTGGA
GCCGGGGATGATACACGGCACAGCATTCCCGCAACCACCACGACACTGGTTGCAGAGCTTCACCAGGGCG
AGAGGGAGACGTGGGGCAAAAAGGTAGATTTTCTGCTTTCCGTGATCGGTTACGCGGTCGATCTGGGGAA
CGTGTGGAGGTTCCCTTACATTTGTTACCAAAACGGAGGGGGTGCCTTCTTGCTGCCCTACACAATTATG
GCGATTTTTGGGGGTATCCCGCTCTTCTACATGGAACTGGCCTTGGGTCAGTACCACCGGAACGGCTGCA
TTAGCATTTGGCGCAAGATATGCCCCATTTTCAAGGGAATCGGATACGCAATCTGTATAATCGCGTTCTA
TATTGCATCATATTACAACACCATCATGGCCTGGGCCCTTTATTACTTGATCAGCAGTTTCACCGACCAA
TTGCCGTGGACGAGCTGTAAGAACTCATGGAATACCGGGAACTGTACCAACTACTTCTCTGAGGACAGCT
CAGGAGGTAGCGGGGGTGAACAGAAGCTGATTAGCGAGGAGGACTTGGGCAGTCCAGGCGGAAGCGGCAA
CATCACTTGGACACTCCATAGTACGAGCCCCGCAGAGGAGTTTTACACCAGGCACGTACTGCAGATTCAT
AGGAGCAAGGGTCTGCAAGACCTGGGCGGTATTAGCTGGCAGCTCGCATTGTGCATAATGTTGATCTTTA
CGGTGATCTATTTCTCTATCTGGAAGGGAGTAAAGACATCCGGCAAGGTGGTGTGGGTGACGGCGACCTT
CCCCTACATTATACTCAGCGTGTTGTTGGTGAGGGGGGCAACCCTGCCTGGGGCCTGGCGAGGCGTGCTG
TTCTATCTCAAGCCAAACTGGCAGAAGCTTCTTGAAACCGGAGTGTGGATCGACGCGGCCGCGCAAATCT
TCTTTTCCCTCGGTCCCGGCTTCGGGGTCCTTCTGGCATTCGCAAGCTACAACAAGTTCAACAATAACTG
CTACCAGGACGCCCTCGTGACAAGTGTAGTGAACTGCATGACCTCTTTCGTGAGCGGGTTTGTGATCTTC
ACAGTACTCGGATATATGGCTGAGATGAGGAACGAAGATGTTAGTGAGGTTGCCAAAGACGCTGGCCCGA
GCCTGTTGTTCATCACATACGCCGAGGCTATCGCGAACATGCCCGCATCTACTTTCTTCGCCATCATCTT
TTTCCTGATGCTGATAACCCTTGGGCTGGATAGCACCTTCGCCGGACTGGAGGGTGTCATCACTGCCGTT
CTCGACGAGTTCCCCCATGTGTGGGCCAAGCGACGGGAAAGGTTCGTGCTGGCCGTCGTAATCACATGCT
TCTTCGGCTCACTGGTGACCCTTACCTTTGGCGGTGCGTACGTGGTCAAGCTGCTCGAAGAGTACGCCAC
TGGACCGGCGGTTCTGACCGTGGCATTGATCGAGGCCGTGGCCGTAAGCTGGTTTTACGGCATCACGCAG
TTCTGTAGGGACGTGAAAGAGATGCTGGGCTTTTCTCCCGGTTGGTTTTGGAGGATTTGTTGGGTAGCAA
TTAGCCCCCTGTTTCTCCTTTTCATTATTTGCTCTTTTCTGATGTCTCCACCGCAGCTCCGACTGTTTCA
GTACAACTACCCCTACTGGTCAATTATCCTGGGCTATTGTATCGGCACCTCAAGTTTCATCTGCATCCCC
ACATACATCGCATACAGACTGATAATTACGCCCGGTACTTTTAAGGAGCGAATCATTAAAAGCATAACCC
CCGAAACCCCCACCGAGATCCCTTGTGGCGATATAAGACTCAATGCGGTCTAATAGCTCGAGGCCGGCAA
GGCCGGATCCAGACATGATAAGATACATTGATGAGTTTGGACAAACCACAACTAGAATGCAGTGAAAAAA
ATGCTTTATTTGTGAAATTTGTGATGCTATTGCTTTATTTGTAACCATTATAAGCTGCAATAAACAAGTT
AACAACAACAATTGCATTCATTTTATGTTTCAGGTTCAGGGGGAGGTGTGGGAGGTTTTTTAAAGCAAGT
AAAACCTCTACAAATGTGGTATGGCTGATTATGATCCGGCTGCCTCGCGCGTTTCGGTGATGACGGTGAA
AACCTCTGACACATGCAGCTCCCGGAGACGGTCACAGCTTGTCTGTAAGCGGATGCCGGGAGCAGACAAG
CCCGTCAGGGCGCGTCAGCGGGTGTTGGCGGGTGTCGGGGCGCAGCCATGAGGTCGACTCTAGAGGATCG
ATCCCCGCCCCGGACGAACTAAACCTGACTACGACATCTCTGCCCCTTCTTCGCGGGGCAGTGCATGTAA
TCCCTTCAGTTGGTTGGTACAACTTGCCAACTGGGCCCTGTTCCACATGTGACACGGGGGGGGACCAAAC
ACAAAGGGGTTCTCTGACTGTAGTTGACATCCTTATAAATGGATGTGCACATTTGCCAACACTGAGTGGC
TTTCATCCTGGAGCAGACTTTGCAGTCTGTGGACTGCAACACAACATTGCCTTTATGTGTAACTCTTGGC
TGAAGCTCTTACACCAATGCTGGGGGACATGTACCTCCCAGGGGCCCAGGAAGACTACGGGAGGCTACAC
CAACGTCAATCAGAGGGGCCTGTGTAGCTACCGATAAGCGGACCCTCAAGAGGGCATTAGCAATAGTGTT
TATAAGGCCCCCTTGTTAACCCTAAACGGGTAGCATATGCTTCCCGGGTAGTAGTATATACTATCCAGAC
TAACCCTAATTCAATAGCATATGTTACCCAACGGGAAGCATATGCTATCGAATTAGGGTTAGTAAAAGGG
TCCTAAGGAACAGCGATATCTCCCACCCCATGAGCTGTCACGGTTTTATTTACATGGGGTCAGGATTCCA
CGAGGGTAGTGAACCATTTTAGTCACAAGGGCAGTGGCTGAAGATCAAGGAGCGGGCAGTGAACTCTCCT
GAATCTTCGCCTGCTTCTTCATTCTCCTTCGTTTAGCTAATAGAATAACTGCTGAGTTGTGAACAGTAAG
GTGTATGTGAGGTGCTCGAAAACAAGGTTTCAGGTGACGCCCCCAGAATAAAATTTGGACGGGGGGTTCA
GTGGTGGCATTGTGCTATGACACCAATATAACCCTCACAAACCCCTTGGGCAATAAATACTAGTGTAGGA
ATGAAACATTCTGAATATCTTTAACAATAGAAATCCATGGGGTGGGGACAAGCCGTAAAGACTGGATGTC
CATCTCACACGAATTTATGGCTATGGGCAACACATAATCCTAGTGCAATATGATACTGGGGTTATTAAGA
TGTGTCCCAGGCAGGGACCAAGACAGGTGAACCATGTTGTTACACTCTATTTGTAACAAGGGGAAAGAGA
GTGGACGCCGACAGCAGCGGACTCCACTGGTTGTCTCTAACACCCCCGAAAATTAAACGGGGCTCCACGC
CAATGGGGCCCATAAACAAAGACAAGTGGCCACTCTTTTTTTTGAAATTGTGGAGTGGGGGCACGCGTCA
GCCCCCACACGCCGCCCTGCGGTTTTGGACTGTAAAATAAGGGTGTAATAACTTGGCTGATTGTAACCCC
GCTAACCACTGCGGTCAAACCACTTGCCCACAAAACCACTAATGGCACCCCGGGGAATACCTGCATAAGT
AGGTGGGCGGGCCAAGATAGGGGCGCGATTGCTGCGATCTGGAGGACAAATTACACACACTTGCGCCTGA
GCGCCAAGCACAGGGTTGTTGGTCCTCATATTCACGAGGTCGCTGAGAGCACGGTGGGCTAATGTTGCCA
TGGGTAGCATATACTACCCAAATATCTGGATAGCATATGCTATCCTAATCTATATCTGGGTAGCATAGGC
TATCCTAATCTATATCTGGGTAGCATATGCTATCCTAATCTATATCTGGGTAGTATATGCTATCCTAATT
TATATCTGGGTAGCATAGGCTATCCTAATCTATATCTGGGTAGCATATGCTATCCTAATCTATATCTGGG
TAGTATATGCTATCCTAATCTGTATCCGGGTAGCATATGCTATCCT
